Addgene plasmid #155050: Topo_SpCas9.tracr_AsCas12a.DR
Purpose: TOPO vector for the cloning of _the SpCas9 tracrRNA - AsCas12a Direct Repeat (DR) fragment into the pLCHKO hgRNA vector
Depositing lab: Benjamin Blencowe & Jason Moffat. Depositing organization: University of Toronto. Publication: Genetic interaction mapping and exon-resolution functional genomics with a hybrid Cas9-Cas12a platform. Gonatopoulos-Pournatzis T, Aregger M, Brown KR, Farhangmehr S, Braunschweig U, Ward HN, Ha KCH, Weiss A, Billmann M, Durbic T, Myers CL, Blencowe BJ, Moffat J. Nat Biotechnol. 2020 May;38(5):638-648. doi: 10.1038/s41587-020-0437-z. Epub 2020 Mar 16. PubMed 32249828.
Backbone
  Vector backbone: TOPO
  Backbone size w/o insert (bp): 3535
  Vector type: CRISPR
Growth in bacteria
  Bacterial resistance: Kanamycin, 50 μg/mL
  Growth temperature: 37°C
  Growth strain: ccdB Survival
  Copy number: High Copy
Gene/Insert
  Gene/Insert name: SpCas9 tracrRNA and AsCas12a Direct Repeat (DR)
  Species: Acidaminococcus sp. BV3L6
  Insert size (bp): 106
  Cloning method: Restriction Enzyme; 5′ cloning site Unknown (unknown if destroyed); 3′ cloning site Unknown (unknown if destroyed)
  Sequencing primers: 5′ GTAAAACGACGGCCAGT; 3′ CAGGAAACAGCTATGAC
Terms and licenses: Academic/Nonprofit Terms; Industry Terms: Not Available to Industry
How to cite: Topo_SpCas9.tracr_AsCas12a.DR was a gift from Benjamin Blencowe & Jason Moffat (Addgene plasmid # 155050 ; http://n2t.net/addgene:155050 ; RRID:Addgene_155050)
