[The description below was written by a language model from this plasmid's Addgene catalogue record and pLannotate feature annotations shown in this document.]
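Description:
Topo_SpCas9.tracr_AsCas12a.DR is a small bacterial cloning plasmid of 3,640 bp, built on a TOPO backbone and catalogued as a CRISPR vector. It stores a 106 bp fragment that joins the Streptococcus pyogenes Cas9 tracrRNA scaffold to the Acidaminococcus sp. Cas12a direct repeat (DR). It is a donor plasmid for E. coli, not an expression construct. It replicates from a high-copy ColE1/pUC-type origin and is selected with kanamycin through the Tn5-derived NeoR/KanR gene. A BleoR (Sh ble) coding sequence is also annotated, preceded by a fragment of the AmpR promoter. The record lists a ccdB Survival strain for growth, and the annotation finds a ccdB fragment fused downstream of a lacZα fragment, as in TOPO vectors that use lethal-gene disruption for positive selection.

The insert lies in the cloning region downstream of the CAP site, lac promoter and lac operator, between the SP6 and T7 phage promoters. The annotation software detects only the tracrRNA portion, as a reverse-oriented fragment. The short Cas12a DR is not annotated separately, although the catalogue entry states it is part of the insert. The cloning sites are recorded as unknown.

According to the stated purpose, the tracrRNA–DR fragment is transferred from this plasmid into the pLCHKO hybrid guide RNA (hgRNA) vector. There, the tracrRNA–DR fragment would be expected to lie between a Cas9 spacer and a Cas12a spacer, so that a single transcript carries both a Cas9 guide and a Cas12a guide. The associated work used this hybrid Cas9–Cas12a system for genetic interaction mapping and exon-resolution functional genomics.
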