Features (pLannotate 1.2.2; 15 found; start..end, strand, type, name):
    637..729     +  CDS            lacI (fragment): lac repressor; lacI; The lac repressor binds to the lac operator to inhibit transcription in E. coli. This inhibition can be relieved by adding lactose or isopropyl-β-D-thiogalactopyranoside (IPTG).
    742..763     +  protein_bind   CAP binding site: CAP binding activates transcription in the presence of cAMP. E. coli catabolite activator protein
    778..808     +  promoter       lac promoter: promoter for the E. coli lac operon
    816..832     +  protein_bind   lac operator: The lac repressor binds to the lac operator to inhibit transcription in E. coli. This inhibition can be relieved by adding lactose or isopropyl-β-D-thiogalactopyranoside (IPTG). lac repressor encoded by lacI
    874..892     +  promoter       SP6 promoter: promoter for bacteriophage SP6 RNA polymerase
   1001..1068    -  misc_RNA       tracrRNA (fragment): trans-activating CRISPR RNA for the Streptococcus pyogenes CRISPR/Cas9 system
   1164..1182    -  promoter       T7 promoter: promoter for bacteriophage T7 RNA polymerase
   1185..1332    +  CDS            lacZα (fragment): LacZα fragment of β-galactosidase; lacZ fragment
   1342..1645    +  CDS            ccdB (fragment): CcdB, a bacterial toxin that poisons DNA gyrase; ccdB; Plasmids containing the ccdB gene cannot be propagated in standard E. coli strains.
   1693..1962    +  CDS            tnpA (fragment): TN5P_ECOLX - Also known as tnp. Experimental evidence at protein level: Swiss-Prot protein existence level 1. Mediates transposition of transposon Tn5 by a 'cut and paste' mechanism. First, the monomeric transposase binds the 19 bp inverted DNA repeats flanking the transposon. Then, dimerization of the DNA- bound transposase creates a synaptic DNA complex. After nicking of the first DNA strand, excision of the transposon proceeds through a series of intermediates. The transposase then mediates the insertion of the transposon at a new site by strand transfer. The activity of the wild- type tran
   1994..2788    +  CDS            NeoR/KanR: aminoglycoside phosphotransferase from Tn5; aph(3')-II (or nptII); confers resistance to neomycin, kanamycin, and G418 (Geneticin®)
   2809..2859    -  misc_feature   bom (fragment): basis of mobility region from pBR322
   2886..2974    +  promoter       AmpR promoter (fragment): bla
   2994..3368    +  CDS            BleoR: antibiotic-binding protein; Sh ble from Streptoalloteichus hindustanus; confers resistance to bleomycin, phleomycin, and Zeocin™
   3506..454     +  rep_origin     ori (across the origin): high-copy-number ColE1/pMB1/pBR322/pUC origin of replication
>Addgene plasmid #155050 | Topo_SpCas9.tracr_AsCas12a.DR | addgene full sequence | sequence record 315172 | Addgene NGS Result
ACCAAATACTGTTCTTCTAGTGTAGCCGTAGTTAGGCCACCACTTCAAGAACTCTGTAGCACCGCCTACA
TACCTCGCTCTGCTAATCCTGTTACCAGTGGCTGCTGCCAGTGGCGATAAGTCGTGTCTTACCGGGTTGG
ACTCAAGACGATAGTTACCGGATAAGGCGCAGCGGTCGGGCTGAACGGGGGGTTCGTGCACACAGCCCAG
CTTGGAGCGAACGACCTACACCGAACTGAGATACCTACAGCGTGAGCTATGAGAAAGCGCCACGCTTCCC
GAAGGGAGAAAGGCGGACAGGTATCCGGTAAGCGGCAGGGTCGGAACAGGAGAGCGCACGAGGGAGCTTC
CAGGGGGAAACGCCTGGTATCTTTATAGTCCTGTCGGGTTTCGCCACCTCTGACTTGAGCGTCGATTTTT
GTGATGCTCGTCAGGGGGGCGGAGCCTATGGAAAAACGCCAGCAACGCGGCCTTTTTACGGTTCCTGGCC
TTTTGCTGGCCTTTTGCTCACATGTTCTTTCCTGCGTTATCCCCTGATTCTGTGGATAACCGTATTACCG
CCTTTGAGTGAGCTGATACCGCTCGCCGCAGCCGAACGACCGAGCGCAGCGAGTCAGTGAGCGAGGAAGC
GGAAGAGCGCCCAATACGCAAACCGCCTCTCCCCGCGCGTTGGCCGATTCATTAATGCAGCTGGCACGAC
AGGTTTCCCGACTGGAAAGCGGGCAGTGAGCGCAACGCAATTAATGTGAGTTAGCTCACTCATTAGGCAC
CCCAGGCTTTACACTTTATGCTTCCGGCTCGTATGTTGTGTGGAATTGTGAGCGGATAACAATTTCACAC
AGGAAACAGCTATGACCATGATTACGCCAAGCTATTTAGGTGACACTATAGAATACTCAAGCTATGCATC
AAGCTTGGTACCGAGCTCGGATCCACTAGTAACGGCCGCCAGTGTGCTGGAATTCGCCCTTAACGTCTCT
ATCTACAAGAGTAGAAATTAGCACCGACTCGGTGCCACTTTTTCAAGTTGATAACGGACTAGCCTTATTT
CAACTTGCTATGCTGTTTCCAGCATAGCTCTGAAACAGAGACGAAGGGCGAATTCTGCAGATATCCATCA
CACTGGCGGCCGCTCGAGCATGCATCTAGAGGGCCCAATTCGCCCTATAGTGAGTCGTATTACAATTCAC
TGGCCGTCGTTTTACAACGTCGTGACTGGGAAAACCCTGGCGTTACCCAACTTAATCGCCTTGCAGCACA
TCCCCCTTTCGCCAGCTGGCGTAATAGCGAAGAGGCCCGCACCGATCGCCCTTCCCAACAGTTGCGCAGC
CTATACGTACGGCAGTTTAAGGTTTACACCTATAAAAGAGAGAGCCGTTATCGTCTGTTTGTGGATGTAC
AGAGTGATATTATTGACACGCCGGGGCGACGGATGGTGATCCCCCTGGCCAGTGCACGTCTGCTGTCAGA
TAAAGTCTCCCGTGAACTTTACCCGGTGGTGCATATCGGGGATGAAAGCTGGCGCATGATGACCACCGAT
ATGGCCAGTGTGCCGGTCTCCGTTATCGGGGAAGAAGTGGCTGATCTCAGCCACCGCGAAAATGACATCA
AAAACGCCATTAACCTGATGTTCTGGGGAATATAAATGTCAGGCATGAGATTATCAAAAAGGATCTTCAC
CTAGATCCTTTTCACGTAGAAAGCCAGTCCGCAGAAACGGTGCTGACCCCGGATGAATGTCAGCTACTGG
GCTATCTGGACAAGGGAAAACGCAAGCGCAAAGAGAAAGCAGGTAGCTTGCAGTGGGCTTACATGGCGAT
AGCTAGACTGGGCGGTTTTATGGACAGCAAGCGAACCGGAATTGCCAGCTGGGGCGCCCTCTGGTAAGGT
TGGGAAGCCCTGCAAAGTAAACTGGATGGCTTTCTTGCCGCCAAGGATCTGATGGCGCAGGGGATCAAGC
TCTGATCAAGAGACAGGATGAGGATCGTTTCGCATGATTGAACAAGATGGATTGCACGCAGGTTCTCCGG
CCGCTTGGGTGGAGAGGCTATTCGGCTATGACTGGGCACAACAGACAATCGGCTGCTCTGATGCCGCCGT
GTTCCGGCTGTCAGCGCAGGGGCGCCCGGTTCTTTTTGTCAAGACCGACCTGTCCGGTGCCCTGAATGAA
CTGCAAGACGAGGCAGCGCGGCTATCGTGGCTGGCCACGACGGGCGTTCCTTGCGCAGCTGTGCTCGACG
TTGTCACTGAAGCGGGAAGGGACTGGCTGCTATTGGGCGAAGTGCCGGGGCAGGATCTCCTGTCATCTCA
CCTTGCTCCTGCCGAGAAAGTATCCATCATGGCTGATGCAATGCGGCGGCTGCATACGCTTGATCCGGCT
ACCTGCCCATTCGACCACCAAGCGAAACATCGCATCGAGCGAGCACGTACTCGGATGGAAGCCGGTCTTG
TCGATCAGGATGATCTGGACGAAGAGCATCAGGGGCTCGCGCCAGCCGAACTGTTCGCCAGGCTCAAGGC
GAGCATGCCCGACGGCGAGGATCTCGTCGTGACCCATGGCGATGCCTGCTTGCCGAATATCATGGTGGAA
AATGGCCGCTTTTCTGGATTCATCGACTGTGGCCGGCTGGGTGTGGCGGACCGCTATCAGGACATAGCGT
TGGCTACCCGTGATATTGCTGAAGAGCTTGGCGGCGAATGGGCTGACCGCTTCCTCGTGCTTTACGGTAT
CGCCGCTCCCGATTCGCAGCGCATCGCCTTCTATCGCCTTCTTGACGAGTTCTTCTGAATTATTAACGCT
TACAATTTCCTGATGCGGTATTTTCTCCTTACGCATCTGTGCGGTATTTCACACCGCATCAGGTGGCACT
TTTCGGGGAAATGTGCGCGGAACCCCTATTTGTTTATTTTTCTAAATACATTCAAATATGTATCCGCTCA
TGAGACAATAACCCTGATAAATGCTTCAATAATAGCACGTGAGGAGGGCCACCATGGCCAAGTTGACCAG
TGCCGTTCCGGTGCTCACCGCGCGCGACGTCGCCGGAGCGGTCGAGTTCTGGACCGACCGGCTCGGGTTC
TCCCGGGACTTCGTGGAGGACGACTTCGCCGGTGTGGTCCGGGACGACGTGACCCTGTTCATCAGCGCGG
TCCAGGACCAGGTGGTGCCGGACAACACCCTGGCCTGGGTGTGGGTGCGCGGCCTGGACGAGCTGTACGC
CGAGTGGTCGGAGGTCGTGTCCACGAACTTCCGGGACGCCTCCGGGCCGGCCATGACCGAGATCGGCGAG
CAGCCGTGGGGGCGGGAGTTCGCCCTGCGCGACCCGGCCGGCAACTGCGTGCACTTCGTGGCCGAGGAGC
AGGACTGACACGTGCTAAAACTTCATTTTTAATTTAAAAGGATCTAGGTGAAGATCCTTTTTGATAATCT
CATGACCAAAATCCCTTAACGTGAGTTTTCGTTCCACTGAGCGTCAGACCCCGTAGAAAAGATCAAAGGA
TCTTCTTGAGATCCTTTTTTTCTGCGCGTAATCTGCTGCTTGCAAACAAAAAAACCACCGCTACCAGCGG
TGGTTTGTTTGCCGGATCAAGAGCTACCAACTCTTTTTCCGAAGGTAACTGGCTTCAGCAGAGCGCAGAT
