>Addgene plasmid #155050 | Topo_SpCas9.tracr_AsCas12a.DR | depositor partial sequence | sequence record 300007 | insert
ATCTACAAGAGTAGAAATTAGCACCGACTCGGTGCCACTTTTTCAAGTTGATAACGGACTAGCCTTATTT
CAACTTGCTATGCTGTTTCCAGCATAGCTCTGAAAC
